LOCUS       Exported 8323 bp ds-DNA circular SYN 12-MAY-2021
DEFINITION  3rd generation lentiviral gRNA plasmid targeting human MERTK.
ACCESSION   .
VERSION     .
KEYWORDS    MERTK gRNA (BRDN0001144964)
SOURCE      synthetic DNA construct
  ORGANISM  synthetic DNA construct
REFERENCE   1 (bases 1 to 8323)
  AUTHORS   Doench JG, Fusi N, Sullender M, Hegde M, Vaimberg EW, Donovan KF,
            Smith I, Tothova Z, Wilen C, Orchard R, Virgin HW, Listgarten J,
            Root DE
  TITLE     Optimized sgRNA design to maximize activity and minimize off-target
            effects of CRISPR-Cas9.
  JOURNAL   Nat Biotechnol. 2016 Jan 18. doi: 10.1038/nbt.3437.
  PUBMED    26780180
REFERENCE   2 (bases 1 to 8323)
  AUTHORS   .
  TITLE     Direct Submission
  JOURNAL   Exported May 12, 2021 from SnapGene Server 1.1.58
            http://www.snapgene.com
FEATURES             Location/Qualifiers
     source          1..8323
                     /organism="synthetic DNA construct"
                     /mol_type="other DNA"
     promoter        87..1265
                     /label=EF-1-alpha promoter
                     /note="strong constitutive promoter for human elongation
                     factor EF-1-alpha"
     intron          318..1256
                     /label=EF-1-alpha intron A
                     /note="intron upstream of the start codon of human
                     EF-1-alpha"
     primer_bind     1213..1233
                     /label=EF1a-F
                     /note="Human elongation factor-1a promoter, forward primer"
     CDS             1278..1877
                     /codon_start=1
                     /gene="pac from Streptomyces alboniger"
                     /product="puromycin N-acetyltransferase"
                     /label=PuroR
                     /note="confers resistance to puromycin"
                     /translation="MTEYKPTVRLATRDDVPRAVRTLAAAFADYPATRHTVDPDRHIER
                     VTELQELFLTRVGLDIGKVWVADDGAAVAVWTTPESVEAGAVFAEIGPRMAELSGSRLA
                     AQQQMEGLLAPHRPKEPAWFLATVGVSPDHQGKGLGSAVVLPGVEAAERAGVPAFLETS
                     APRNLPFYERLGFTVTADVEVPEGPRTWCMTRKPGA"
     primer_bind     complement(1278..1297)
                     /label=Puro-R
                     /note="Puromycin resistance gene, reverse primer. Also
                     called puro-variant-R"
     primer_bind     1774..1794
                     /label=Puro-F
                     /note="Puromycin resistance gene, forward primer"
     misc_feature    1893..2481
                     /label=WPRE
                     /note="woodchuck hepatitis virus posttranscriptional
                     regulatory element"
     primer_bind     complement(1946..1966)
                     /label=WPRE-R
                     /note="WPRE, reverse primer"
     CDS             complement(2364..2375)
                     /codon_start=1
                     /product="Factor Xa recognition and cleavage site"
                     /label=Factor Xa site
                     /translation="IEGR"
     LTR             2553..2786
                     /label=3' LTR (Delta-U3)
                     /note="self-inactivating 3' long terminal repeat (LTR) from
                     HIV-1"
     polyA_signal    2864..2985
                     /label=SV40 poly(A) signal
                     /note="SV40 polyadenylation signal"
     primer_bind     complement(2901..2920)
                     /label=SV40pA-R
                     /note="SV40 polyA, reverse primer"
     primer_bind     2955..2974
                     /label=EBV-rev
                     /note="SV40 polyA terminator, reverse primer"
     rep_origin      3025..3160
                     /label=SV40 ori
                     /note="SV40 origin of replication"
     primer_bind     3087..3106
                     /label=SV40pro-F
                     /note="SV40 promoter/origin, forward primer"
     primer_bind     complement(3180..3199)
                     /label=T7
                     /note="T7 promoter, forward primer"
     promoter        complement(3181..3199)
                     /label=T7 promoter
                     /note="promoter for bacteriophage T7 RNA polymerase"
     primer_bind     complement(3209..3226)
                     /label=M13 Forward
                     /note="In lacZ gene. Also called M13-F20 or M13 (-21)
                     Forward"
     primer_bind     complement(3209..3225)
                     /label=M13 fwd
                     /note="common sequencing primer, one of multiple similar
                     variants"
     primer_bind     complement(3218..3240)
                     /label=M13/pUC Forward
                     /note="In lacZ gene"
     rep_origin      3367..3822
                     /direction=RIGHT
                     /label=f1 ori
                     /note="f1 bacteriophage origin of replication; arrow
                     indicates direction of (+) strand synthesis"
     primer_bind     complement(3454..3473)
                     /label=F1ori-R
                     /note="F1 origin, reverse primer"
     primer_bind     3664..3685
                     /label=F1ori-F
                     /note="F1 origin, forward primer"
     promoter        3848..3952
                     /gene="bla"
                     /label=AmpR promoter
     CDS             3953..4813
                     /codon_start=1
                     /gene="bla"
                     /product="beta-lactamase"
                     /label=AmpR
                     /note="confers resistance to ampicillin, carbenicillin, and
                     related antibiotics"
                     /translation="MSIQHFRVALIPFFAAFCLPVFAHPETLVKVKDAEDQLGARVGYI
                     ELDLNSGKILESFRPEERFPMMSTFKVLLCGAVLSRIDAGQEQLGRRIHYSQNDLVEYS
                     PVTEKHLTDGMTVRELCSAAITMSDNTAANLLLTTIGGPKELTAFLHNMGDHVTRLDRW
                     EPELNEAIPNDERDTTMPVAMATTLRKLLTGELLTLASRQQLIDWMEADKVAGPLLRSA
                     LPAGWFIADKSGAGERGSRGIIAALGPDGKPSRIVVIYTTGSQATMDERNRQIAEIGAS
                     LIKHW"
     primer_bind     complement(4171..4190)
                     /label=Amp-R
                     /note="Ampicillin resistance gene, reverse primer"
     rep_origin      4984..5572
                     /direction=RIGHT
                     /label=ori
                     /note="high-copy-number ColE1/pMB1/pBR322/pUC origin of
                     replication"
     primer_bind     5473..5492
                     /label=pBR322ori-F
                     /note="pBR322 origin, forward primer"
     primer_bind     5726..5743
                     /label=L4440
                     /note="L4440 vector, forward primer"
     protein_bind    5860..5881
                     /label=CAP binding site
                     /bound_moiety="E. coli catabolite activator protein"
                     /note="CAP binding activates transcription in the presence
                     of cAMP."
     promoter        5896..5926
                     /label=lac promoter
                     /note="promoter for the E. coli lac operon"
     protein_bind    5934..5950
                     /label=lac operator
                     /bound_moiety="lac repressor encoded by lacI"
                     /note="The lac repressor binds to the lac operator to
                     inhibit transcription in E. coli. This inhibition can be
                     relieved by adding lactose or
                     isopropyl-beta-D-thiogalactopyranoside (IPTG)."
     primer_bind     5939..5961
                     /label=M13/pUC Reverse
                     /note="In lacZ gene"
     primer_bind     5958..5974
                     /label=M13 rev
                     /note="common sequencing primer, one of multiple similar
                     variants"
     primer_bind     5958..5974
                     /label=M13 Reverse
                     /note="In lacZ gene. Also called M13-rev"
     primer_bind     5993..6013
                     /label=T3
                     /note="T3 promoter, forward primer"
     promoter        5995..6013
                     /label=T3 promoter
                     /note="promoter for bacteriophage T3 RNA polymerase"
     promoter        6041..6267
                     /label=RSV promoter
                     /note="Rous sarcoma virus enhancer/promoter"
     LTR             6268..6448
                     /label=5' LTR (truncated)
                     /note="truncated 5' long terminal repeat (LTR) from HIV-1"
     misc_feature    6495..6620
                     /label=HIV-1 Psi
                     /note="packaging signal of human immunodeficiency virus
                     type 1"
     misc_feature    7113..7346
                     /label=RRE
                     /note="The Rev response element (RRE) of HIV-1 allows for
                     Rev-dependent mRNA export from the nucleus to the
                     cytoplasm."
     CDS             7531..7575
                     /codon_start=1
                     /product="antigenic peptide corresponding to amino acids
                     655 to 669 of the HIV envelope protein gp41 (Lutje Hulsik
                     et al., 2013)"
                     /label=gp41 peptide
                     /note="recognized by the 2H10 single-chain llama nanobody"
                     /translation="KNEQELLELDKWASL"
     promoter        7753..7993
                     /label=U6 promoter
                     /note="RNA polymerase III promoter for human U6 snRNA"
     primer_bind     7753..7773
                     /label=hU6-F
                     /note="Human U6 promoter, forward primer"
     primer_bind     7924..7943
                     /label=LKO.1 5'
                     /note="Human U6 promoter, forward primer"
     misc_RNA        8023..8098
                     /label=gRNA scaffold
                     /note="guide RNA scaffold for the Streptococcus pyogenes
                     CRISPR/Cas9 system"
     misc_feature    8154..8271
                     /label=cPPT/CTS
                     /note="central polypurine tract and central termination
                     sequence of HIV-1"
ORIGIN
        1 cccgggtgca aagatggata aagttttaaa cagagaggaa tctttgcagc taatggacct
       61 tctaggtctt gaaaggagtg ggaattggct ccggtgcccg tcagtgggca gagcgcacat
      121 cgcccacagt ccccgagaag ttggggggag gggtcggcaa ttgatccggt gcctagagaa
      181 ggtggcgcgg ggtaaactgg gaaagtgatg tcgtgtactg gctccgcctt tttcccgagg
      241 gtgggggaga accgtatata agtgcagtag tcgccgtgaa cgttcttttt cgcaacgggt
      301 ttgccgccag aacacaggta agtgccgtgt gtggttcccg cgggcctggc ctctttacgg
      361 gttatggccc ttgcgtgcct tgaattactt ccacctggct gcagtacgtg attcttgatc
      421 ccgagcttcg ggttggaagt gggtgggaga gttcgaggcc ttgcgcttaa ggagcccctt
      481 cgcctcgtgc ttgagttgag gcctggcctg ggcgctgggg ccgccgcgtg cgaatctggt
      541 ggcaccttcg cgcctgtctc gctgctttcg ataagtctct agccatttaa aatttttgat
      601 gacctgctgc gacgcttttt ttctggcaag atagtcttgt aaatgcgggc caagatctgc
      661 acactggtat ttcggttttt ggggccgcgg gcggcgacgg ggcccgtgcg tcccagcgca
      721 catgttcggc gaggcggggc ctgcgagcgc ggccaccgag aatcggacgg gggtagtctc
      781 aagctggccg gcctgctctg gtgcctggcc tcgcgccgcc gtgtatcgcc ccgccctggg
      841 cggcaaggct ggcccggtcg gcaccagttg cgtgagcgga aagatggccg cttcccggcc
      901 ctgctgcagg gagctcaaaa tggaggacgc ggcgctcggg agagcgggcg ggtgagtcac
      961 ccacacaaag gaaaagggcc tttccgtcct cagccgtcgc ttcatgtgac tccacggagt
     1021 accgggcgcc gtccaggcac ctcgattagt tctcgagctt ttggagtacg tcgtctttag
     1081 gttgggggga ggggttttat gcgatggagt ttccccacac tgagtgggtg gagactgaag
     1141 ttaggccagc ttggcacttg atgtaattct ccttggaatt tgcccttttt gagtttggat
     1201 cttggttcat tctcaagcct cagacagtgg ttcaaagttt ttttcttcca tttcaggtgt
     1261 cgtgacgtac ggccaccatg accgagtaca agcccacggt gcgcctcgcc acccgcgacg
     1321 acgtccccag ggccgtacgc accctcgccg ccgcgttcgc cgactacccc gccacgcgcc
     1381 acaccgtcga tccggaccgc cacatcgagc gggtcaccga gctgcaagaa ctcttcctca
     1441 cgcgcgtcgg gctcgacatc ggcaaggtgt gggtcgcgga cgacggcgcc gccgtggcgg
     1501 tctggaccac gccggagagc gtcgaagcgg gggcggtgtt cgccgagatc ggcccgcgca
     1561 tggccgagtt gagcggttcc cggctggccg cgcagcaaca gatggaaggc ctcctggcgc
     1621 cgcaccggcc caaggagccc gcgtggttcc tggccaccgt cggagtctcg cccgaccacc
     1681 agggcaaggg tctgggcagc gccgtcgtgc tccccggagt ggaggcggcc gagcgcgccg
     1741 gggtgcccgc cttcctggag acctccgcgc cccgcaacct ccccttctac gagcggctcg
     1801 gcttcaccgt caccgccgac gtcgaggtgc ccgaaggacc gcgcacctgg tgcatgaccc
     1861 gcaagcccgg tgcctgaacg cgttaagtcg acaatcaacc tctggattac aaaatttgtg
     1921 aaagattgac tggtattctt aactatgttg ctccttttac gctatgtgga tacgctgctt
     1981 taatgccttt gtatcatgct attgcttccc gtatggcttt cattttctcc tccttgtata
     2041 aatcctggtt gctgtctctt tatgaggagt tgtggcccgt tgtcaggcaa cgtggcgtgg
     2101 tgtgcactgt gtttgctgac gcaaccccca ctggttgggg cattgccacc acctgtcagc
     2161 tcctttccgg gactttcgct ttccccctcc ctattgccac ggcggaactc atcgccgcct
     2221 gccttgcccg ctgctggaca ggggctcggc tgttgggcac tgacaattcc gtggtgttgt
     2281 cggggaaatc atcgtccttt ccttggctgc tcgcctgtgt tgccacctgg attctgcgcg
     2341 ggacgtcctt ctgctacgtc ccttcggccc tcaatccagc ggaccttcct tcccgcggcc
     2401 tgctgccggc tctgcggcct cttccgcgtc ttcgccttcg ccctcagacg agtcggatct
     2461 ccctttgggc cgcctccccg cgtcgacttt aagaccaatg acttacaagg cagctgtaga
     2521 tcttagccac tttttaaaag aaaagggggg actggaaggg ctaattcact cccaacgaag
     2581 acaagatctg ctttttgctt gtactgggtc tctctggtta gaccagatct gagcctggga
     2641 gctctctggc taactaggga acccactgct taagcctcaa taaagcttgc cttgagtgct
     2701 tcaagtagtg tgtgcccgtc tgttgtgtga ctctggtaac tagagatccc tcagaccctt
     2761 ttagtcagtg tggaaaatct ctagcagtac gtatagtagt tcatgtcatc ttattattca
     2821 gtatttataa cttgcaaaga aatgaatatc agagagtgag aggaacttgt ttattgcagc
     2881 ttataatggt tacaaataaa gcaatagcat cacaaatttc acaaataaag catttttttc
     2941 actgcattct agttgtggtt tgtccaaact catcaatgta tcttatcatg tctggctcta
     3001 gctatcccgc ccctaactcc gcccatcccg cccctaactc cgcccagttc cgcccattct
     3061 ccgccccatg gctgactaat tttttttatt tatgcagagg ccgaggccgc ctcggcctct
     3121 gagctattcc agaagtagtg aggaggcttt tttggaggcc tagggacgta cccaattcgc
     3181 cctatagtga gtcgtattac gcgcgctcac tggccgtcgt tttacaacgt cgtgactggg
     3241 aaaaccctgg cgttacccaa cttaatcgcc ttgcagcaca tccccctttc gccagctggc
     3301 gtaatagcga agaggcccgc accgatcgcc cttcccaaca gttgcgcagc ctgaatggcg
     3361 aatgggnnnn nnnnnnnnnn nnnnnnnnnn nnnnnnnnnn nnnnnnnnnn nnnnnnnnnn
     3421 nnnnnnnnnn nnnnnnnnnn nnnnnnnnnn nnnnnnnnnn nnnnnnnnnn nnnnnnnnnn
     3481 nnnnnnnnnn cnnnnnnnnn nnnnnnnnnn nnnnnnnnnn nnnnnnnnnn nnnnnnnnnn
     3541 nnnnnnnnnn nnnnnnnnnn nnnnnnnnnn nnnnnnnnnn nnannnnnnn nnnnnnnnnn
     3601 nnnnnnnnnn nnnnnnnnnn nnnnnnnnnn nncctttgac gttggagtcc acgttcttta
     3661 atagtggact cttgttccaa actggaacaa cactcaaccc tatctcggtc tattcttttg
     3721 atttataagg gattttgccg atttcggcct attggttaaa aaatgagctg atttaacaaa
     3781 aatttaacgc gaattttaac aaaatattaa cgcttacaat ttaggtggca cttttcgggg
     3841 aaatgtgcgc ggaaccccta tttgtttatt tttctaaata cattcaaata tgtatccgct
     3901 catgagacaa taaccctgat aaatgcttca ataatattga aaaaggaaga gtatgagtat
     3961 tcaacatttc cgtgtcgccc ttattccctt ttttgcggca ttttgccttc ctgtttttgc
     4021 tcacccagaa acgctggtga aagtaaaaga tgctgaagat cagttgggtg cacgagtggg
     4081 ttacatcgaa ctggatctca acagcggtaa gatccttgag agttttcgcc ccgaagaacg
     4141 ttttccaatg atgagcactt ttaaagttct gctatgtggc gcggtattat cccgtattga
     4201 cgccgggcaa gagcaactcg gtcgccgcat acactattct cagaatgact tggttgagta
     4261 ctcaccagtc acagaaaagc atcttacgga tggcatgaca gtaagagaat tatgcagtgc
     4321 tgccataacc atgagtgata acactgcggc caacttactt ctgacaacga tcggaggacc
     4381 gaaggagcta accgcttttt tgcacaacat gggggatcat gtaactcgcc ttgatcgttg
     4441 ggaaccggag ctgaatgaag ccataccaaa cgacgagcgt gacaccacga tgcctgtagc
     4501 aatggcaaca acgttgcgca aactattaac tggcgaacta cttactctag cttcccggca
     4561 acaattaata gactggatgg aggcggataa agttgcagga ccacttctgc gctcggccct
     4621 tccggctggc tggtttattg ctgataaatc tggagccggt gagcgtgggt ctcgcggtat
     4681 cattgcagca ctggggccag atggtaagcc ctcccgtatc gtagttatct acacgacggg
     4741 gagtcaggca actatggatg aacgaaatag acagatcgct gagataggtg cctcactgat
     4801 taagcattgg taactgtcag accaagttta ctcatatata ctttagattg atttaaaact
     4861 tcatttttaa tttaaaagga tctaggtgaa gatccttttt gataatctca tgaccaaaat
     4921 cccttaacgt gagttttcgt tccactgagc gtcagacccc gtagaaaaga tcaaaggatc
     4981 ttcttgagat cctttttttc tgcgcgtaat ctgctgcttg caaacaaaaa aaccaccgct
     5041 accagcggtg gtttgtttgc cggatcaaga gctaccaact ctttttccga aggtaactgg
     5101 cttcagcaga gcgcagatac caaatactgt tcttctagtg tagccgtagt taggccacca
     5161 cttcaagaac tctgtagcac cgcctacata cctcgctctg ctaatcctgt taccagtggc
     5221 tgctgccagt ggcgataagt cgtgtcttac cgggttggac tcaagacgat agttaccgga
     5281 taaggcgcag cggtcgggct gaacgggggg ttcgtgcaca cagcccagct tggagcgaac
     5341 gacctacacc gaactgagat acctacagcg tgagctatga gaaagcgcca cgcttcccga
     5401 agggagaaag gcggacaggt atccggtaag cggcagggtc ggaacaggag agcgcacgag
     5461 ggagcttcca gggggaaacg cctggtatct ttatagtcct gtcgggtttc gccacctctg
     5521 acttgagcgt cgatttttgt gatgctcgtc aggggggcgg agcctatgga aaaacgccag
     5581 caacgcggcc tttttacggt tcctggcctt ttgctggcct tttgctcaca tgttctttcc
     5641 tgcgttatcc cctgattctg tggataaccg tattaccgcc tttgagtgag ctgataccgc
     5701 tcgccgcagc cgaacgaccg agcgcagcga gtcagtgagc gaggaagcgg aagagcgccc
     5761 aatacgcaaa ccgcctctcc ccgcgcgttg gccgattcat taatgcagct ggcacgacag
     5821 gtttcccgac tggaaagcgg gcagtgagcg caacgcaatt aatgtgagtt agctcactca
     5881 ttaggcaccc caggctttac actttatgct tccggctcgt atgttgtgtg gaattgtgag
     5941 cggataacaa tttcacacag gaaacagcta tgaccatgat tacgccaagc gcgcaattaa
     6001 ccctcactaa agggaacaaa agctggagct gcaagcttaa tgtagtctta tgcaatactc
     6061 ttgtagtctt gcaacatggt aacgatgagt tagcaacatg ccttacaagg agagaaaaag
     6121 caccgtgcat gccgattggt ggaagtaagg tggtacgatc gtgccttatt aggaaggcaa
     6181 cagacgggtc tgacatggat tggacgaacc actgaattgc cgcattgcag agatattgta
     6241 tttaagtgcc tagctcgata cataaacggg tctctctggt tagaccagat ctgagcctgg
     6301 gagctctctg gctaactagg gaacccactg cttaagcctc aataaagctt gccttgagtg
     6361 cttcaagtag tgtgtgcccg tctgttgtgt gactctggta actagagatc cctcagaccc
     6421 ttttagtcag tgtggaaaat ctctagcagt ggcgcccgaa cagggacttg aaagcgaaag
     6481 ggaaaccaga ggagctctct cgacgcagga ctcggcttgc tgaagcgcgc acggcaagag
     6541 gcgaggggcg gcgactggtg agtacgccaa aaattttgac tagcggaggc tagaaggaga
     6601 gagatgggtg cgagagcgtc agtattaagc gggggagaat tagatcgcga tgggaaaaaa
     6661 ttcggttaag gccaggggga aagaaaaaat ataaattaaa acatatagta tgggcaagca
     6721 gggagctaga acgattcgca gttaatcctg gcctgttaga aacatcagaa ggctgtagac
     6781 aaatactggg acagctacaa ccatcccttc agacaggatc agaagaactt agatcattat
     6841 ataatacagt agcaaccctc tattgtgtgc atcaaaggat agagataaaa gacaccaagg
     6901 aagctttaga caagatagag gaagagcaaa acaaaagtaa gaccaccgca cagcaagcgg
     6961 ccgctgatct tcagacctgg aggaggagat atgagggaca attggagaag tgaattatat
     7021 aaatataaag tagtaaaaat tgaaccatta ggagtagcac ccaccaaggc aaagagaaga
     7081 gtggtgcaga gagaaaaaag agcagtggga ataggagctt tgttccttgg gttcttggga
     7141 gcagcaggaa gcactatggg cgcagcgtca atgacgctga cggtacaggc cagacaatta
     7201 ttgtctggta tagtgcagca gcagaacaat ttgctgaggg ctattgaggc gcaacagcat
     7261 ctgttgcaac tcacagtctg gggcatcaag cagctccagg caagaatcct ggctgtggaa
     7321 agatacctaa aggatcaaca gctcctgggg atttggggtt gctctggaaa actcatttgc
     7381 accactgctg tgccttggaa tgctagttgg agtaataaat ctctggaaca gatttggaat
     7441 cacacgacct ggatggagtg ggacagagaa attaacaatt acacaagctt aatacactcc
     7501 ttaattgaag aatcgcaaaa ccagcaagaa aagaatgaac aagaattatt ggaattagat
     7561 aaatgggcaa gtttgtggaa ttggtttaac ataacaaatt ggctgtggta tataaaatta
     7621 ttcataatga tagtaggagg cttggtaggt ttaagaatag tttttgctgt actttctata
     7681 gtgaatagag ttaggcaggg atattcacca ttatcgtttc agacccacct cccaaccccg
     7741 aggggaccca gagagggcct atttcccatg attccttcat atttgcatat acgatacaag
     7801 gctgttagag agataattag aattaatttg actgtaaaca caaagatatt agtacaaaat
     7861 acgtgacgta gaaagtaata atttcttggg tagtttgcag ttttaaaatt atgttttaaa
     7921 atggactatc atatgcttac cgtaacttga aagtatttcg atttcttggc tttatatatc
     7981 ttgtggaaag gacgaaacac cggctaccgg atatcccacg tggttttaga gctagaaata
     8041 gcaagttaaa ataaggctag tccgttatca acttgaaaaa gtggcaccga gtcggtgctt
     8101 ttttaagctt ggcgtaacta gatcttgaga caaatggcag tattcatcca caattttaaa
     8161 agaaaagggg ggattggggg gtacagtgca ggggaaagaa tagtagacat aatagcaaca
     8221 gacatacaaa ctaaagaatt acaaaaacaa attacaaaaa ttcaaaattt tcgggtttat
     8281 tacagggaca gcagagatcc actttggcgc cggctcgagg ggg
//
