[The description below was written by a language model from this plasmid's Addgene catalogue record and the feature table of its GenBank file.]
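Description:
MERTK gRNA (BRDN0001144964) is an 8.3 kb third-generation lentiviral CRISPR plasmid built on the lentiGuide-Puro backbone. It delivers a single guide RNA against human MERTK, the MER receptor tyrosine kinase, with the guide designed against the NM_006343.2 reference transcript. In bacteria it is maintained at high copy through a ColE1/pUC-type origin and selected with ampicillin via beta-lactamase. An f1 origin and an SV40 origin are also present in the backbone, along with leftover lac, T3 and T7 promoter elements from the cloning vector.

The viral genome is transcribed from an RSV promoter fused to a truncated HIV-1 5' LTR, which makes production Tat-independent. It carries the Psi packaging signal, the RRE for Rev-dependent nuclear export and the cPPT/CTS, and it ends in a self-inactivating Delta-U3 3' LTR followed by an SV40 polyadenylation signal. Two expression units sit between the LTRs. In the first, a human U6 RNA polymerase III promoter drives the MERTK-specific spacer joined to the Streptococcus pyogenes Cas9 guide RNA scaffold. In the second, an EF-1-alpha promoter with its intron A expresses puromycin N-acetyltransferase, and a WPRE enhances expression of that transcript, allowing puromycin selection of transduced mammalian cells.

The plasmid does not encode Cas9, so it must be paired with a separate Cas9 vector or used in cells that already express Cas9. It is intended for Cas9-mediated targeting of MERTK in human cells, and it belongs to a human kinome guide library associated with work on optimized sgRNA design.
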