Addgene plasmid #76445: MERTK gRNA (BRDN0001144964)
Purpose: 3rd generation lentiviral gRNA plasmid targeting human MERTK
Depositing lab: John Doench & David Root. Depositing organization: Broad Institute. Publication: Optimized sgRNA design to maximize activity and minimize off-target effects of CRISPR-Cas9. Doench JG, Fusi N, Sullender M, Hegde M, Vaimberg EW, Donovan KF, Smith I, Tothova Z, Wilen C, Orchard R, Virgin HW, Listgarten J, Root DE. Nat Biotechnol. 2016 Jan 18. doi: 10.1038/nbt.3437. PubMed 26780180.
Backbone
  Vector backbone: lentiGuide-Puro
  Backbone manufacturer: Zhang Lab (Addgene plasmid # 52963)
  Vector type: Mammalian Expression, Lentiviral, CRISPR
  Selectable markers: Puromycin
Growth in bacteria
  Bacterial resistance: Ampicillin, 100 μg/mL
  Growth temperature: 37°C
  Growth strain: DH5alpha
  Copy number: High Copy
Gene/Insert
  Gene/Insert name: MERTK (alt names: MERTK; NM_006343.2)
  gRNA/shRNA sequence: GCTACCGGATATCCCACGTG
  Species: H. sapiens (human)
  Entrez Gene: MERTK (a.k.a. MER, RP38, Tyro12, c-Eyk, c-mer)
  Promoter: hU6
  Cloning method: Unknown
  Sequencing primers: 5′ U6-F; 3′ pS2-R
Terms and licenses: Academic/Nonprofit Terms; Industry Terms: Not Available to Industry
Depositor comments: The gRNA was designed to target the following Genbank reference sequence(s): NM_006343.2. Note that this plasmid does NOT contain Cas9. It should be used in conjunction with lentiCas9-Blast (Addgene #52962) or otherwise with cell lines already expressing Cas9. Browse the full kinome gRNA library at http://www.addgene.org/pooled-library/broadgpp-human-kinome/ or visit http://www.broadinstitute.org/rnai/public/ for detailed protocols and information.
How to cite: MERTK gRNA (BRDN0001144964) was a gift from John Doench & David Root (Addgene plasmid # 76445 ; http://n2t.net/addgene:76445 ; RRID:Addgene_76445)
