>Addgene plasmid #76445 | MERTK gRNA (BRDN0001144964) | depositor partial sequence | sequence record 143905 | Target Sequence
GCTACCGGATATCCCACGTG
