>Addgene plasmid #76445 | MERTK gRNA (BRDN0001144964) | addgene partial sequence | sequence record 185851 | hU6-F
AGAAAGTAATAATTTCTTGGGTAGTTTGCAGTTTTAAAATTATGTTTTAAAATGGACTATCATATGCTTA
CCGTAACTTGAAAGTATTTCGATTTCTTGGCTTTATATATCTTGTGGAAAGGACGAAACACCGGCTACCG
GATATCCCACGTGGTTTTAGAGCTAGAAATAGCAAGTTAAAATAAGGCTAGTCCGTTATCAACTTGAAAA
AGTGGCACCGAGTCGGTGCTTTTTTAAGCTTGGCGTAACTAGATCTTGAGACAAATGGCAGTATTCATCC
ACAATTTTAAAAGAAAAGGGGGGATTGGGGGGTACAGTGCAGGGGAAAGAATAGTAGACATAATAGCAAC
AGACATACAAACTAAAGAATTACAAAAACAAATTACAAAAATTCAAAATTTTCGGGTTTATTACAGGGAC
AGCAGAGATCCACTTTGGCGCCGGCTCGAGGGGGCCCGGGTGCAAAGATGGATAAAGTTTTAAACAGAGA
GGAATCTTTGCAGCTAATGGACCTTCTAGGTCTTGAAAGGAGTGGGAATTGGCTCCGGTGCCCGTCAGTG
GGCAGAGCGC
